Addgene plasmid #148410: pcDNA3.1-MS2-HA-HA-HsRCK-RFQNRtoEDAAA_AC
Purpose: Mammalian Expression of HsRck-RFQNRtoEDAAA
Depositing lab: Elisa Izaurralde. Depositing organization: Max Planck Institute for Developmental Biology. Publication: miRISC and the CCR4-NOT complex silence mRNA targets independently of 43S ribosomal scanning. Kuzuoglu-Ozturk D, Bhandari D, Huntzinger E, Fauser M, Helms S, Izaurralde E. EMBO J. 2016 Jun 1;35(11):1186-203. doi: 10.15252/embj.201592901. Epub 2016 Mar 23. PubMed 27009120.
Backbone
  Vector backbone: Unknown
  Vector type: Mammalian Expression
Growth in bacteria
  Bacterial resistance: Ampicillin, 100 μg/mL
  Growth temperature: 37°C
  Growth strain: DH5alpha
  Copy number: High Copy
Gene/Insert
  Gene/Insert name: HsRck-RFQNRtoEDAAA (alt name: DDX6)
  Species: H. sapiens (human)
  Entrez Gene: DDX6 (a.k.a. HLR2, IDDILF, P54, RCK, Rck/p54)
  Cloning method: Unknown
Terms and licenses: Academic/Nonprofit Terms; Industry Terms: Not Available to Industry
Depositor comments: ORF extracted from NCBI: NM_004397.3 Plasmids from this collection were made available to the research community and donated after the lab closed. Please note that the sequence provided by the depositing laboratory may be theoretical/predicted or based on Sanger sequencing results. There may be discrepancies between sequencing results obtained by Addgene and the depositor sequence. If an Addgene verified sequence is not available, please contact before placing your order to request that our lab fully sequence the plasmid.
How to cite: pcDNA3.1-MS2-HA-HA-HsRCK-RFQNRtoEDAAA_AC was a gift from Elisa Izaurralde (Addgene plasmid # 148410 ; http://n2t.net/addgene:148410 ; RRID:Addgene_148410)
