[The description below was written by a language model from this plasmid's Addgene catalogue record and pLannotate feature annotations shown in this document.]
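Description:
pcDNA3.1-MS2-HA-HA-HsRCK-RFQNRtoEDAAA_AC is a 7.3 kb mammalian expression plasmid. The catalogue lists the backbone as unknown, but the name and the feature layout are consistent with a pcDNA3.1-type vector. It is maintained in E. coli through a high-copy ColE1/pUC origin and selected with ampicillin via the β-lactamase gene. An f1 origin and remnants of lac regulatory sequences are also annotated. For selection in mammalian cells, an SV40 enhancer/early promoter drives a neomycin phosphotransferase gene followed by an SV40 polyadenylation signal. Short annotated fragments such as the HIV-1 LTR, ble, lacI and bom hits appear to be partial sequence matches rather than functional elements.

The expression cassette uses the human CMV immediate early enhancer and promoter and ends in the bovine growth hormone polyadenylation signal. T7 and SP6 promoters flank the insert. The open reading frame begins with the bacteriophage MS2 coat protein, continues through two HA epitope tags, and ends with human DDX6 (also called RCK or p54), a protein involved in P-body formation, storage of translationally repressed mRNAs and decapping. The ORF derives from the human reference transcript and carries a mutation named RFQNR to EDAAA. The record does not give the residue positions or the intended effect of this change.

The MS2 coat protein binds a specific RNA stem-loop, so such a fusion can be tethered to a reporter mRNA carrying MS2 binding sites, while the HA tags allow detection or immunoprecipitation. The record itself states only mammalian expression as the purpose, in connection with a study of mRNA silencing by miRISC and the CCR4-NOT complex. The depositor notes that the sequence may be theoretical.
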