Features (pLannotate 1.2.2; 24 found; start..end, strand, type, name):
     28..80      -  misc_feature   bom (fragment): basis of mobility region from pBR322
    235..614     +  enhancer       CMV enhancer: human cytomegalovirus immediate early enhancer
    615..818     +  promoter       CMV promoter: human cytomegalovirus (CMV) immediate early promoter
    814..847     +  LTR            5' LTR (truncated) (fragment): truncated 5' long terminal repeat (LTR) from HIV-1
    863..881     +  promoter       T7 promoter: promoter for bacteriophage T7 RNA polymerase
    904..1290    +  CDS            MS2: bacteriophage MS2 coat protein binds to a specific stem-loop structure in the viral RNA (Peabody, 1993)
   1333..1359    +  CDS            3xHA (fragment): three tandem HA epitope tags
   1402..1428    +  CDS            3xHA (fragment): three tandem HA epitope tags
   1435..2847    +  CDS            DDX6: DDX6_HUMAN - Also known as HLR2, RCK. Experimental evidence at protein level: Swiss-Prot protein existence level 1. Essential for the formation of P-bodies, cytosolic membrane- less ribonucleoprotein granules involved in RNA metabolism through the coordinated storage of mRNAs encoding regulatory functions (PubMed:25995375, PubMed:27342281, PubMed:31422817). Plays a role in P- bodies to coordinate the storage of translationally inactive mRNAs in the cytoplasm and prevent their degradation (PubMed:27342281). In the process of mRNA degradation, plays a role in mRNA decapping (PubMed:16364915). Bl
   2873..2891    -  promoter       SP6 promoter: promoter for bacteriophage SP6 RNA polymerase
   2917..3141    +  polyA_signal   bGH poly(A) signal: bovine growth hormone polyadenylation signal
   3145..3166    +  promoter       SV40 promoter (fragment): SV40 enhancer and early promoter
   3187..3615    +  rep_origin     f1 ori (sequence partly withheld): f1 bacteriophage origin of replication; arrow indicates direction of (+) strand synthesis
   3629..3958    +  promoter       SV40 promoter: SV40 enhancer and early promoter
   4025..4816    +  CDS            neo: KKA2_KLEPN - Also known as kan, nptII. Experimental evidence at protein level: Swiss-Prot protein existence level 1. Resistance to kanamycin, neomycin, paromomycin, ribostamycin, butirosin and gentamicin B. From Klebsiella pneumoniae.
   4840..4998    +  CDS            ble (fragment): BLE_KLEPN - Experimental evidence at protein level: Swiss-Prot protein existence level 1. Binding protein with a strong affinity to the bleomycin family of antibiotics. Binds to CL990; an antimitotic-antibiotic compound. From Klebsiella pneumoniae.
   4993..5114    +  polyA_signal   SV40 poly(A) signal: SV40 polyadenylation signal
   5187..5203    -  protein_bind   lac operator: The lac repressor binds to the lac operator to inhibit transcription in E. coli. This inhibition can be relieved by adding lactose or isopropyl-β-D-thiogalactopyranoside (IPTG). lac repressor encoded by lacI
   5211..5241    -  promoter       lac promoter: promoter for the E. coli lac operon
   5256..5277    -  protein_bind   CAP binding site: CAP binding activates transcription in the presence of cAMP. E. coli catabolite activator protein
   5290..5382    -  CDS            lacI (fragment): lac repressor; lacI; The lac repressor binds to the lac operator to inhibit transcription in E. coli. This inhibition can be relieved by adding lactose or isopropyl-β-D-thiogalactopyranoside (IPTG).
   5565..6150    -  rep_origin     ori: high-copy-number ColE1/pMB1/pBR322/pUC origin of replication
   6321..7181    -  CDS            AmpR: β-lactamase; bla; confers resistance to ampicillin, carbenicillin, and related antibiotics
   7182..7286    -  promoter       AmpR promoter: bla
>Addgene plasmid #148410 | pcDNA3.1-MS2-HA-HA-HsRCK-RFQNRtoEDAAA_AC | depositor full sequence | sequence record 290858 | Full Sequence
GACGGATCGGGAGATCTCCCGATCCCCTATGGTGCACTCTCAGTACAATCTGCTCTGATGCCGCATAGTT
AAGCCAGTATCTGCTCCCTGCTTGTGTGTTGGAGGTCGCTGAGTAGTGCGCGAGCAAAATTTAAGCTACA
ACAAGGCAAGGCTTGACCGACAATTGCATGAAGAATCTGCTTAGGGTTAGGCGTTTTGCGCTGCTTCGCG
ATGTACGGGCCAGATATACGCGTTGACATTGATTATTGACTAGTTATTAATAGTAATCAATTACGGGGTC
ATTAGTTCATAGCCCATATATGGAGTTCCGCGTTACATAACTTACGGTAAATGGCCCGCCTGGCTGACCG
CCCAACGACCCCCGCCCATTGACGTCAATAATGACGTATGTTCCCATAGTAACGCCAATAGGGACTTTCC
ATTGACGTCAATGGGTGGAGTATTTACGGTAAACTGCCCACTTGGCAGTACATCAAGTGTATCATATGCC
AAGTACGCCCCCTATTGACGTCAATGACGGTAAATGGCCCGCCTGGCATTATGCCCAGTACATGACCTTA
TGGGACTTTCCTACTTGGCAGTACATCTACGTATTAGTCATCGCTATTACCATGGTGATGCGGTTTTGGC
AGTACATCAATGGGCGTGGATAGCGGTTTGACTCACGGGGATTTCCAAGTCTCCACCCCATTGACGTCAA
TGGGAGTTTGTTTTGGCACCAAAATCAACGGGACTTTCCAAAATGTCGTAACAACTCCGCCCCATTGACG
CAAATGGGCGGTAGGCGTGTACGGTGGGAGGTCTATATAAGCAGAGCTCTCTGGCTAACTAGAGAACCCA
CTGCTTACTGGCTTATCGAAATTAATACGACTCACTATAGGGAGACCCAAGCTTGCCACCATGGCTTCTA
ACTTTACTCAGTTCGTTCTCGTCGACAATGGCGGAACTGGCGACGTGACTGTCGCCCCAAGCAACTTCGC
TAACGGGGTCGCTGAATGGATCAGCTCTAACTCGCGATCACAGGCTTACAAAGTAACCTGTAGCGTTCGT
CAGAGCTCTGCGCAGAATCGCAAATACACCATCAAAGTCGAGGTGCCTAAAGTGGCAACCCAGACTGTTG
GTGGTGAAGAGCTTCCTGTAGCCGGATGGAGATCTTACTTAAATATGGAACTAACCATTCCAATTTTCGC
CACGAATTCCGACTGCGAGCTTATTGTTAAGGCAATGCAAGGTCTCCTAAAAGATGGAAACCCGATTCCC
TCGGCCATCGCGGCCAACTCCGGCATCTACGGAGGTGGAGGTGGATCTGGTGGATCTCCTCCACATATGG
CTTACCCATACGATGTTCCAGATTACGCTCCTCCAAAGCTTGGATCCGAATTCCCGGGTCGACTCGAGGC
TTACCCATACGATGTTCCAGATTACGCTCCTATGGGTCTGTCCAGTCAAAATGGTCAGCTGAGAGGCCCT
GTGAAACCCACTGGTGGCCCTGGAGGAGGGGGCACACAGACACAGCAACAGATGAACCAGCTGAAAAACA
CCAACACAATCAATAATGGCACTCAGCAGCAAGCACAGAGTATGACCACCACTATTAAACCTGGTGATGA
CTGGAAAAAGACTTTAAAACTCCCTCCAAAGGATCTAAGAATCAAAACTTCGGATGTGACCTCCACAAAA
GGAAATGAGTTTGAAGATTACTGTTTGAAAGAGGAGTTACTGATGGGAATTGATGAAATGGGCTGGGAAA
AGCCATCTCCTATTCAGGAGGAGAGCATTCCCATTGCTTTATCTGGTAGGGATATCTTAGCTAGAGCAAA
AAATGGAACAGGCAAGAGCGGTGCCTACCTCATTCCCTTACTTGAACGGCTAGACCTGAAGAAGGACAAT
ATACAAGCAATGGTGATTGTTCCCACTAGAGAACTTGCTCTACAGGTCAGTCAAATTTGCATCCAGGTCA
GCAAACACATGGGAGGGGCCAAAGTGATGGCAACCACAGGAGGAACCAATTTACGAGATGACATAATGAG
GCTTGATGATACAGTGCACGTGGTGATTGCTACCCCTGGGAGAATCCTGGATCTTATTAAGAAAGGAGTA
GCAAAGGTTGATCATGTCCAGATGATAGTATTGGATGAGGCAGATAAGTTGCTGTCACAGGATTTTGTGC
AGATAATGGAGGATATTATTCTCACGCTACCTAAAAACAGGCAGATTTTACTATATTCCGCTACTTTCCC
TCTTAGTGTACAGAAGTTCATGAATTCCCATTTGCAGAAACCCTATGAGATTAACCTGATGGAGGAACTA
ACTCTGAAGGGAGTAACCCAGTACTACGCATATGTAACTGAGCGCCAAAAAGTACACTGCCTCAACACAC
TTTTCTCCAGGCTTGCAATAGCCCAGTCGATCATTTTCTGTAACTCCTCTCAGCGAGTTGAATTGCTAGC
CAAGAAGATTTCTCAACTGGGTTATTCTTGCTTCTATATTCATGCTAAAATGAGGCAGGAACATCGAAAT
CGTGTATTTCATGATTTCCGAAATGGCTTATGCGCCAATCTTGTTTGCACTGATCTGTTTACCCGAGGTA
TTGATATACAAGCTGTGAATGTGGTAATAAACTTTGATTTCCCAAAGCTGGCAGAGACCTATCTCCATCG
TATTGGAAGATCAGGTCGCTTTGGTCATCTTGGCTTAGCCATCAACTTGATCACATATGATGATCGCTTC
AACCTGAAAAGTATTGAGGAGCAGCTGGGAACAGAAATTAAACCTATTCCGAGCAACATTGATAAGAGCC
TGTATGTGGCAGAATACCACAGCGAGCCTGTAGAAGATGAGAAACCTTAAGCGGCCGCCTAGAGGGCCCT
ATTCTATAGTGTCACCTAAATGCTAGAGCTCGCTGATCAGCCTCGACTGTGCCTTCTAGTTGCCAGCCAT
CTGTTGTTTGCCCCTCCCCCGTGCCTTCCTTGACCCTGGAAGGTGCCACTCCCACTGTCCTTTCCTAATA
AAATGAGGAAATTGCATCGCATTGTCTGAGTAGGTGTCATTCTATTCTGGGGGGTGGGGTGGGGCAGGAC
AGCAAGGGGGAGGATTGGGAAGACAATAGCAGGCATGCTGGGGATGCGGTGGGCTCTATGGCTTCTGAGG
CGGAAAGAACCAGCTGGGGCTCTAGGGGGTATCCCC
[124 nt withheld, positions 3187-3310]
C
[91 nt withheld, positions 3312-3402]
A
[49 nt withheld, positions 3404-3452]
CCTTTGACGTTGGAGTCCACGTTCTTT
[37 nt withheld, positions 3480-3516]
ACCCTATCTCGGTCTATTCTTTTGATTTATAAGGGATTTTGCCGATTTCGGCCTATTGGTTAAAAAATGA
GCTGATTTAACAAAAATTTAACGCGAATTAATTCTGTGGAATGTGTGTCAGTTAGGGTGTGGAAAGTCCC
CAGGCTCCCCAGCAGGCAGAAGTATGCAAAGCATGCATCTCAATTAGTCAGCAACCAGGTGTGGAAAGTC
CCCAGGCTCCCCAGCAGGCAGAAGTATGCAAAGCATGCATCTCAATTAGTCAGCAACCATAGTCCCGCCC
CTAACTCCGCCCATCCCGCCCCTAACTCCGCCCAGTTCCGCCCATTCTCCGCCCCATGGCTGACTAATTT
TTTTTATTTATGCAGAGGCCGAGGCCGCCTCTGCCTCTGAGCTATTCCAGAAGTAGTGAGGAGGCTTTTT
TGGAGGCCTAGGCTTTTGCAAAAAGCTCCCGGGAGCTTGTATATCCATTTTCGGATCTGATCAAGAGACA
GGATGAGGATCGTTTCGCATGATTGAACAAGATGGATTGCACGCAGGTTCTCCGGCCGCTTGGGTGGAGA
GGCTATTCGGCTATGACTGGGCACAACAGACAATCGGCTGCTCTGATGCCGCCGTGTTCCGGCTGTCAGC
GCAGGGGCGCCCGGTTCTTTTTGTCAAGACCGACCTGTCCGGTGCCCTGAATGAACTGCAGGACGAGGCA
GCGCGGCTATCGTGGCTGGCCACGACGGGCGTTCCTTGCGCAGCTGTGCTCGACGTTGTCACTGAAGCGG
GAAGGGACTGGCTGCTATTGGGCGAAGTGCCGGGGCAGGATCTCCTGTCATCTCACCTTGCTCCTGCCGA
GAAAGTATCCATCATGGCTGATGCAATGCGGCGGCTGCATACGCTTGATCCGGCTACCTGCCCATTCGAC
CACCAAGCGAAACATCGCATCGAGCGAGCACGTACTCGGATGGAAGCCGGTCTTGTCGATCAGGATGATC
TGGACGAAGAGCATCAGGGGCTCGCGCCAGCCGAACTGTTCGCCAGGCTCAAGGCGCGCATGCCCGACGG
CGAGGATCTCGTCGTGACCCATGGCGATGCCTGCTTGCCGAATATCATGGTGGAAAATGGCCGCTTTTCT
GGATTCATCGACTGTGGCCGGCTGGGTGTGGCGGACCGCTATCAGGACATAGCGTTGGCTACCCGTGATA
TTGCTGAAGAGCTTGGCGGCGAATGGGCTGACCGCTTCCTCGTGCTTTACGGTATCGCCGCTCCCGATTC
GCAGCGCATCGCCTTCTATCGCCTTCTTGACGAGTTCTTCTGAGCGGGACTCTGGGGTTCGAAATGACCG
ACCAAGCGACGCCCAACCTGCCATCACGAGATTTCGATTCCACCGCCGCCTTCTATGAAAGGTTGGGCTT
CGGAATCGTTTTCCGGGACGCCGGCTGGATGATCCTCCAGCGCGGGGATCTCATGCTGGAGTTCTTCGCC
CACCCCAACTTGTTTATTGCAGCTTATAATGGTTACAAATAAAGCAATAGCATCACAAATTTCACAAATA
AAGCATTTTTTTCACTGCATTCTAGTTGTGGTTTGTCCAAACTCATCAATGTATCTTATCATGTCTGTAT
ACCGTCGACCTCTAGCTAGAGCTTGGCGTAATCATGGTCATAGCTGTTTCCTGTGTGAAATTGTTATCCG
CTCACAATTCCACACAACATACGAGCCGGAAGCATAAAGTGTAAAGCCTGGGGTGCCTAATGAGTGAGCT
AACTCACATTAATTGCGTTGCGCTCACTGCCCGCTTTCCAGTCGGGAAACCTGTCGTGCCAGCTGCATTA
ATGAATCGGCCAACGCGCGGGGAGAGGCGGTTTGCGTATTGGGCGCTCTTCCGCTTCCTCGCTCACTGAC
TCGCTGCGCTCGGTCGTTCGGCTGCGGCGAGCGGTATCAGCTCACTCAAAGGCGGTAATACGGTTATCCA
CAGAATCAGGGGATAACGCAGGAAAGAACATGTGAGCAAAAGGCCAGCAAAAGGCCAGGAACCGTAAAAA
GGCCGCGTTGCTGGCGTTTTTCCATAGGCTCCGCCCCCCTGACGAGCATCACAAAAATCGACGCTCAAGT
CAGAGGTGGCGAAACCCGACAGGACTATAAAGATACCAGGCGTTTCCCCCTGGAAGCTCCCTCGTGCGCT
CTCCTGTTCCGACCCTGCCGCTTACCGGATACCTGTCCGCCTTTCTCCCTTCGGGAAGCGTGGCGCTTTC
TCATAGCTCACGCTGTAGGTATCTCAGTTCGGTGTAGGTCGTTCGCTCCAAGCTGGGCTGTGTGCACGAA
CCCCCCGTTCAGCCCGACCGCTGCGCCTTATCCGGTAACTATCGTCTTGAGTCCAACCCGGTAAGACACG
ACTTATCGCCACTGGCAGCAGCCACTGGTAACAGGATTAGCAGAGCGAGGTATGTAGGCGGTGCTACAGA
GTTCTTGAAGTGGTGGCCTAACTACGGCTACACTAGAAGAACAGTATTTGGTATCTGCGCTCTGCTGAAG
CCAGTTACCTTCGGAAAAAGAGTTGGTAGCTCTTGATCCGGCAAACAAACCACCGCTGGTAGCGGTTTTT
TTGTTTGCAAGCAGCAGATTACGCGCAGAAAAAAAGGATCTCAAGAAGATCCTTTGATCTTTTCTACGGG
GTCTGACGCTCAGTGGAACGAAAACTCACGTTAAGGGATTTTGGTCATGAGATTATCAAAAAGGATCTTC
ACCTAGATCCTTTTAAATTAAAAATGAAGTTTTAAATCAATCTAAAGTATATATGAGTAAACTTGGTCTG
ACAGTTACCAATGCTTAATCAGTGAGGCACCTATCTCAGCGATCTGTCTATTTCGTTCATCCATAGTTGC
CTGACTCCCCGTCGTGTAGATAACTACGATACGGGAGGGCTTACCATCTGGCCCCAGTGCTGCAATGATA
CCGCGAGACCCACGCTCACCGGCTCCAGATTTATCAGCAATAAACCAGCCAGCCGGAAGGGCCGAGCGCA
GAAGTGGTCCTGCAACTTTATCCGCCTCCATCCAGTCTATTAATTGTTGCCGGGAAGCTAGAGTAAGTAG
TTCGCCAGTTAATAGTTTGCGCAACGTTGTTGCCATTGCTACAGGCATCGTGGTGTCACGCTCGTCGTTT
GGTATGGCTTCATTCAGCTCCGGTTCCCAACGATCAAGGCGAGTTACATGATCCCCCATGTTGTGCAAAA
AAGCGGTTAGCTCCTTCGGTCCTCCGATCGTTGTCAGAAGTAAGTTGGCCGCAGTGTTATCACTCATGGT
TATGGCAGCACTGCATAATTCTCTTACTGTCATGCCATCCGTAAGATGCTTTTCTGTGACTGGTGAGTAC
TCAACCAAGTCATTCTGAGAATAGTGTATGCGGCGACCGAGTTGCTCTTGCCCGGCGTCAATACGGGATA
ATACCGCGCCACATAGCAGAACTTTAAAAGTGCTCATCATTGGAAAACGTTCTTCGGGGCGAAAACTCTC
AAGGATCTTACCGCTGTTGAGATCCAGTTCGATGTAACCCACTCGTGCACCCAACTGATCTTCAGCATCT
TTTACTTTCACCAGCGTTTCTGGGTGAGCAAAAACAGGAAGGCAAAATGCCGCAAAAAAGGGAATAAGGG
CGACACGGAAATGTTGAATACTCATACTCTTCCTTTTTCAATATTATTGAAGCATTTATCAGGGTTATTG
TCTCATGAGCGGATACATATTTGAATGTATTTAGAAAAATAAACAAATAGGGGTTCCGCGCACATTTCCC
CGAAAAGTGCCACCTGACGTC
